Addgene plasmid #212446: pTwist-SARS-CoV-2 Spike-deltaC18 F490S (TCT)
Purpose: Encodes SARS-CoV-2 spike F490S for pseudovirus production
Depositing lab: Alejandro Balazs. Depositing organization: Massachusetts General Hospital. Publication: Ongoing evolution of SARS-CoV-2 drives escape from mRNA vaccine-induced humoral immunity. Roederer AL, Cao Y, Denis KS, Sheehan ML, Li CJ, Lam EC, Gregory DJ, Poznansky MC, Iafrate AJ, Canaday DH, Gravenstein S, Garcia-Beltran WF, Balazs AB. medRxiv [Preprint]. 2024 Mar 7:2024.03.05.24303815. doi: 10.1101/2024.03.05.24303815. PubMed 38496628.
Backbone
  Vector backbone: pTwist-CMV-BetaGlobin-WPRE-Neo
  Backbone manufacturer: Twist
  Vector type: Mammalian Expression
Growth in bacteria
  Bacterial resistance: Ampicillin, 100 μg/mL
  Growth temperature: 37°C
  Growth strain: DH5alpha
  Copy number: High Copy
Gene/Insert
  Gene/Insert name: SARS-CoV-2 Spike F490S
  Species: Severe acute respiratory syndrome coronavirus 2
  Mutation: F490S
  Entrez Gene: S (a.k.a. GU280_gp02, spike glycoprotein)
  Promoter: CAG
  Cloning method: Ligation Independent Cloning
Terms and licenses: Academic/Nonprofit Terms; Industry Terms: Not Available to Industry
Depositor comments: Please visit https://www.medrxiv.org/content/10.1101/2024.03.05.24303815v1 for medRxiv preprint.
How to cite: pTwist-SARS-CoV-2 Spike-deltaC18 F490S (TCT) was a gift from Alejandro Balazs (Addgene plasmid # 212446 ; http://n2t.net/addgene:212446 ; RRID:Addgene_212446)
