[The description below was written by a language model from this plasmid's Addgene catalogue record and pLannotate feature annotations shown in this document.]
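Description:
pTwist-SARS-CoV-2 Spike-deltaC18 F490S (TCT) is a mammalian expression plasmid of about 10.5 kb, built on the Twist pTwist-CMV-BetaGlobin-WPRE-Neo backbone. It encodes the SARS-CoV-2 spike glycoprotein carrying the single substitution F490S; the "(TCT)" in the name presumably indicates the serine codon used. The name also indicates removal of the C-terminal 18 residues, a truncation commonly used to improve spike incorporation into pseudotyped particles. This fits the annotated spike reading frame of 3,765 nt, which is slightly shorter than full length. The plasmid replicates in E. coli from a high-copy ColE1/pUC-type origin and is selected with ampicillin through the AmpR β-lactamase gene.

The catalogue entry lists the promoter as CAG. The feature table, however, shows a CMV enhancer with CMV promoter elements followed by a truncated human β-globin intron upstream of the spike gene, which matches the backbone name rather than a classic CAG arrangement. Downstream of the coding sequence, a WPRE enhances transcript stability and expression, and an SV40 polyadenylation signal is annotated just beyond it. The expression unit is flanked by β-globin insulator elements and by bacterial and T7 terminators, which limit read-through from neighbouring regions. A separate cassette, consisting of an SV40 early promoter, neomycin phosphotransferase and a bGH poly(A) signal, allows G418 selection in mammalian cells.

The stated purpose is pseudovirus production: the plasmid supplies the mutant spike as the envelope protein in producer cells. The associated work concerns SARS-CoV-2 escape from mRNA vaccine-induced humoral immunity, so such pseudoviruses would suit assays testing how F490S affects antibody neutralization.
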