Features (pLannotate 1.2.2; 21 found; start..end, strand, type, name):
      1..3765    +  CDS            S: SPIKE_SARS2 - Experimental evidence at protein level: Swiss-Prot protein existence level 1. [Spike glycoprotein]: May down-regulate host tetherin (BST2) by lysosomal degradation, thereby counteracting its antiviral activity. From Severe acute respiratory syndrome coronavirus 2 (2019-nCoV) (SARS-CoV-2).
   3839..4427    +  misc_feature   WPRE: woodchuck hepatitis virus posttranscriptional regulatory element
   4480..4601    -  polyA_signal   SV40 poly(A) signal: SV40 polyadenylation signal
   4624..4693    -  CDS            large T antigen (fragment): large T antigen from SV40 (simian virus 40)
   4716..4762    +  terminator     T7 terminator: transcription terminator for bacteriophage T7 RNA polymerase
   4792..4928    +  terminator     rrnG terminator: transcription terminator from the E. coli ribosomal RNA rrnG operon (Albrechtsen et al., 1991)
   4973..5044    +  misc_feature   3' β-globin insulator: insulator downstream of the human β-globin locus (Farrell et al., 2002)
   5089..5285    +  promoter       SV40 promoter: SV40 early promoter
   5299..6090    +  CDS            neo: KKA2_KLEPN - Also known as kan, nptII. Experimental evidence at protein level: Swiss-Prot protein existence level 1. Resistance to kanamycin, neomycin, paromomycin, ribostamycin, butirosin and gentamicin B. From Klebsiella pneumoniae.
   6104..6328    +  polyA_signal   bGH poly(A) signal: bovine growth hormone polyadenylation signal
   6524..7112    -  rep_origin     ori: high-copy-number ColE1/pMB1/pBR322/pUC origin of replication
   7284..7348    -  CDS            bla(M) (fragment): β-lactamase lacking the signal sequence; bla(M); allows cytosolic expression of β-lactamase
   7858..8718    +  CDS            AmpR: β-lactamase; bla; confers resistance to ampicillin, carbenicillin, and related antibiotics
   8731..8867    +  terminator     rrnG terminator: transcription terminator from the E. coli ribosomal RNA rrnG operon (Albrechtsen et al., 1991)
   9019..9090    +  misc_feature   5' β-globin insulator: insulator upstream of the human β-globin locus (Farrell et al., 2002)
   9095..9141    -  terminator     T7 terminator: transcription terminator for bacteriophage T7 RNA polymerase
   9159..9207    -  polyA_signal   poly(A) signal: synthetic polyadenylation signal
   9288..9591    +  enhancer       CMV enhancer: human cytomegalovirus immediate early enhancer
   9664..9681    -  promoter       CMV promoter (fragment): human cytomegalovirus (CMV) immediate early promoter
   9744..9795    +  promoter       CMVd2 promoter: truncated human cytomegalovirus (CMV) immediate early promoter that yields moderately reduced expression relative to the full-length promoter
   9929..10404   +  intron         β-globin intron: internally truncated intron from human β-globin
>Addgene plasmid #212446 | pTwist-SARS-CoV-2 Spike-deltaC18 F490S (TCT) | addgene full sequence | sequence record 432780 | Addgene NGS Result
ATGTTTGTGTTCCTCGTTCTCCTGCCCCTCGTTTCTTCCCAATGCGTGAACCTCACAACTAGAACGCAGC
TCCCACCCGCTTACACGAACTCTTTTACTCGTGGAGTATACTATCCCGATAAAGTCTTTAGGTCCAGTGT
CCTTCATTCTACTCAAGACCTTTTCCTGCCATTCTTCTCAAATGTCACCTGGTTCCATGCTATCCACGTT
TCTGGCACCAACGGAACTAAACGATTTGATAATCCCGTCTTGCCATTTAACGATGGCGTATACTTTGCCT
CAACGGAGAAGTCCAACATTATCCGGGGATGGATATTTGGCACCACCCTGGACTCCAAGACACAGTCTCT
CCTCATTGTGAACAACGCCACCAATGTCGTCATCAAAGTCTGTGAATTTCAATTTTGTAACGATCCCTTT
CTCGGGGTTTATTATCATAAGAATAACAAGTCTTGGATGGAGTCAGAGTTCCGCGTTTACAGTTCCGCTA
ACAACTGTACTTTTGAGTACGTTTCCCAACCATTTCTCATGGATCTTGAAGGGAAGCAAGGCAACTTCAA
GAATCTCCGCGAATTTGTGTTTAAGAATATAGACGGCTACTTCAAAATTTATAGCAAGCATACCCCGATA
AATCTGGTTCGGGATCTCCCTCAAGGCTTCTCCGCGTTGGAACCCCTCGTGGACTTGCCGATTGGCATCA
ACATCACCCGGTTCCAAACCCTTCTTGCCCTTCATCGAAGCTACCTCACGCCTGGCGACAGTAGTAGTGG
TTGGACAGCGGGCGCAGCAGCCTACTATGTGGGATATTTGCAACCACGCACCTTTCTTCTCAAATATAAC
GAAAACGGAACAATTACCGATGCCGTAGACTGTGCCCTCGATCCCCTGTCCGAAACTAAATGCACACTCA
AGTCCTTCACAGTTGAGAAAGGCATATACCAAACCAGTAACTTCCGCGTCCAACCCACCGAATCCATTGT
TCGATTCCCTAACATCACCAATTTGTGTCCTTTCGGTGAAGTATTTAATGCCACTCGATTTGCATCAGTT
TATGCCTGGAATCGCAAGCGAATATCAAATTGTGTTGCAGATTATAGTGTCCTGTATAATAGCGCATCAT
TCAGCACTTTTAAGTGTTATGGGGTCAGCCCTACGAAATTGAATGACTTGTGTTTTACCAACGTTTACGC
AGATTCTTTCGTCATACGCGGCGACGAAGTCCGACAGATTGCACCGGGGCAAACCGGAAAGATAGCAGAC
TATAATTATAAGTTGCCGGATGACTTCACCGGCTGCGTTATAGCATGGAACTCCAATAATCTCGATTCAA
AAGTCGGCGGCAACTATAATTATCTTTACCGCCTGTTTCGCAAGTCAAATCTGAAGCCCTTTGAACGTGA
CATCTCCACCGAAATTTATCAAGCTGGCAGCACCCCATGTAATGGAGTGGAAGGGTTTAACTGTTATTCT
CCCCTTCAATCATACGGATTTCAACCAACAAATGGGGTGGGCTATCAACCATATCGGGTGGTAGTCTTGA
GCTTTGAGCTGCTCCACGCACCGGCTACAGTTTGCGGACCGAAGAAAAGCACTAACCTGGTGAAGAATAA
ATGTGTGAACTTCAACTTTAATGGGCTCACCGGAACAGGGGTGCTGACAGAATCAAACAAGAAATTTCTC
CCTTTTCAACAATTTGGTAGAGACATTGCCGATACCACAGATGCCGTCCGCGATCCGCAAACACTGGAAA
TCCTCGATATAACACCCTGTAGCTTCGGCGGGGTCAGCGTGATAACTCCCGGAACGAACACATCCAACCA
AGTGGCTGTCCTGTATCAAGATGTCAACTGTACCGAAGTCCCTGTGGCGATACACGCCGACCAACTGACA
CCCACCTGGAGAGTCTACTCAACAGGTTCCAATGTCTTTCAAACTAGAGCGGGTTGTCTCATTGGCGCTG
AGCATGTCAATAATTCATACGAATGTGATATTCCTATTGGGGCAGGAATCTGTGCGTCTTATCAAACTCA
AACGAACTCACCACGGCGCGCTCGCTCAGTAGCCAGCCAGTCCATAATCGCCTATACCATGAGTCTCGGG
GCTGAGAACTCCGTGGCTTATTCAAACAATTCCATCGCAATCCCAACTAACTTTACCATTAGCGTTACCA
CGGAAATCTTGCCCGTCAGCATGACTAAGACGAGCGTAGACTGTACGATGTATATCTGTGGGGATTCCAC
CGAGTGTAGCAACCTCTTGCTTCAATACGGGTCTTTCTGTACTCAACTCAACCGAGCATTGACCGGAATT
GCGGTCGAACAAGACAAGAATACCCAAGAGGTGTTCGCACAAGTAAAGCAAATATACAAAACGCCGCCAA
TCAAAGATTTTGGCGGGTTTAATTTTAGCCAAATACTGCCAGACCCATCTAAGCCTTCAAAACGCAGCTT
TATCGAGGATCTGCTGTTCAACAAAGTTACGTTGGCTGACGCGGGTTTCATTAAGCAGTATGGGGATTGT
TTGGGAGACATTGCGGCCCGCGACCTTATCTGTGCTCAAAAATTCAATGGGTTGACAGTTCTGCCCCCTC
TGCTCACTGATGAGATGATTGCACAGTATACATCAGCATTGTTGGCAGGAACCATTACATCCGGCTGGAC
TTTTGGCGCGGGTGCGGCCCTTCAAATACCTTTCGCTATGCAAATGGCTTACAGATTCAATGGGATTGGT
GTCACGCAAAATGTATTGTATGAAAATCAGAAGCTGATCGCTAATCAATTTAACAGCGCGATTGGCAAGA
TCCAAGATTCACTGTCAAGCACAGCGTCCGCCCTCGGCAAACTCCAAGATGTTGTGAATCAAAACGCCCA
GGCCCTGAATACCCTCGTGAAGCAACTGAGTTCTAACTTCGGCGCAATCTCCAGCGTCCTCAACGACATA
TTGTCCAGACTTGATAAGGTGGAAGCCGAGGTGCAAATTGATCGGCTCATCACAGGCAGGCTCCAGTCAC
TCCAAACTTATGTGACACAACAGTTGATCCGGGCTGCTGAGATACGAGCAAGCGCCAACCTGGCCGCCAC
TAAAATGTCAGAGTGCGTGCTCGGGCAGTCCAAACGGGTTGACTTTTGTGGCAAGGGCTATCACTTGATG
TCCTTCCCCCAATCCGCCCCACATGGAGTGGTCTTTCTCCACGTCACTTATGTCCCTGCTCAAGAGAAGA
ACTTTACGACAGCTCCAGCAATCTGTCACGATGGCAAAGCGCACTTTCCCAGGGAAGGCGTTTTCGTCAG
TAATGGCACGCATTGGTTTGTGACCCAAAGGAATTTCTATGAACCCCAAATCATAACCACTGACAATACA
TTTGTCTCAGGCAACTGTGATGTGGTCATTGGGATCGTGAACAACACGGTATATGATCCCCTGCAACCCG
AGTTGGATAGCTTCAAAGAGGAATTGGATAAATACTTTAAGAATCATACTTCACCCGATGTTGATCTCGG
GGACATATCAGGAATAAATGCAAGTGTCGTCAACATTCAGAAAGAGATTGATCGCCTTAATGAGGTCGCC
AAGAACTTGAATGAATCTTTGATCGACTTGCAAGAACTGGGCAAATACGAACAATATATTAAATGGCCCT
GGTACATTTGGTTGGGCTTTATCGCCGGACTTATAGCTATCGTTATGGTCACAATTATGTTGTGCTGTAT
GACTAGCTGTTGTTCCTGCTTGAAAGGATGTTGCAGTTGCGGATCTTGTTGTAAATAAAGGATCCTCTAG
AAGTTGTCTCCTCCTGCACTGACTGACTGATACAATCGATTTCTGGATCCGCAGGCCTAATCAACCTCTG
GATTACAAAATTTGTGAAAGATTGACTGGTATTCTTAACTATGTTGCTCCTTTTACGCTATGTGGATACG
CTGCTTTAATGCCTTTGTATCATGCTATTGCTTCCCGTATGGCTTTCATTTTCTCCTCCTTGTATAAATC
CTGGTTGCTGTCTCTTTATGAGGAGTTGTGGCCCGTTGTCAGGCAACGTGGCGTGGTGTGCACTGTGTTT
GCTGACGCAACCCCCACTGGTTGGGGCATTGCCACCACCTGTCAGCTCCTTTCCGGGACTTTCGCTTTCC
CCCTCCCTATTGCCACGGCGGAACTCATCGCCGCCTGCCTTGCCCGCTGCTGGACAGGGGCTCGGCTGTT
GGGCACTGACAATTCCGTGGTGTTGTCGGGGAAGCTGACGTCCTTTCCATGGCTGCTCGCCTGTGTTGCC
ACCTGGATTCTGCGCGGGACGTCCTTCTGCTACGTCCCTTCGGCCCTCAATCCAGCGGACCTTCCTTCCC
GCGGCCTGCTGCCGGCTCTGCGGCCTCTTCCGCGTCTTCGCCTTCGCCCTCAGACGAGTCGGATCTCCCT
TTGGGCCGCCTCCCCGCCTGTCTAGCTTGACTGACTGAGATACAGCGTACCTTCAGCTCACAGACATGAT
AAGATACATTGATGAGTTTGGACAAACCACAACTAGAATGCAGTGAAAAAAATGCTTTATTTGTGAAATT
TGTGATGCTATTGCTTTATTTGTAACCATTATAAGCTGCAATAAACAAGTTAACAACAACAATTGCATTC
ATTTTATGTTTCAGGTTCAGGGGGAGGTGTGGGAGGTTTTTTAAAGCAAGTAAAACCTCTACAAATGTGG
TATTGGCCCATCTCTATCGGTATCGTAGCATAACCCCTTGGGGCCTCTAAACGGGTCTTGAGGGGTTTTT
TGTGCCCCTCGGGCCGGATTGCTATCTACCGGCATTGGCGCAGAAAAAAATGCCTGATGCGACGCTGCGC
GTCTTATACTCCCACATATGCCAGATTCAGCAACGGATACGGCTTCCCCAACTTGCCCACTTCCATACGT
GTCCTCCTTACCAGAAATTTATCCTTAAGGTCGTCAGCTATCCTGCAGGCGATCTCTCGATTTCGATCAA
GACATTCCTTTAATGGTCTTTTCTGGACACCACTAGGGGTCAGAAGTAGTTCATCAAACTTTCTTCCCTC
CCTAATCTCATTGGTTACCTTGGGCTATCGAAACTTAATTAAGCGATCTGCATCTCAATTAGTCAGCAAC
CATAGTCCCGCCCCTAACTCCGCCCATCCCGCCCCTAACTCCGCCCAGTTCCGCCCATTCTCCGCCCCAT
CGCTGACTAATTTTTTTTATTTATGCAGAGGCCGAGGCCGCCTCGGCCTCTGAGCTATTCCAGAAGTAGT
GAGGAGGCTTTTTTGGAGGCCTAGGCTTTTGCAAAGGAGGTAGCCAACATGATTGAACAAGATGGATTGC
ACGCAGGTTCTCCCGCCGCTTGGGTGGAGAGGCTATTCGGCTATGACTGGGCACAACAGACAATCGGCTG
CTCTGATGCCGCCGTGTTCCGGCTGTCAGCGCAGGGGCGCCCGGTTCTTTTTGTCAAGACCGACCTGTCC
GGTGCCCTGAATGAACTCCAGGACGAGGCAGCGCGGCTATCGTGGCTGGCCACGACGGGCGTTCCTTGCG
CAGCTGTGCTCGACGTTGTCACTGAAGCGGGAAGGGACTGGCTGCTATTGGGCGAAGTGCCGGGGCAGGA
TCTCCTGTCATCTCACCTTGCTCCTGCCGAGAAAGTATCCATCATGGCTGATGCAATGCGGCGGCTGCAT
ACGCTTGATCCGGCTACCTGCCCATTCGACCACCAAGCGAAACATCGCATCGAGCGAGCACGTACTCGGA
TGGAAGCCGGTCTTGTCGATCAGGATGATCTGGACGAAGAGCATCAGGGGCTCGCGCCAGCCGAACTGTT
CGCCAGGCTCAAGGCGCGGATGCCCGACGGCGAGGATCTCGTCGTGACCCACGGCGATGCCTGCTTGCCG
AATATCATGGTGGAAAATGGCCGCTTTTCTGGATTCATCGACTGTGGCCGGCTGGGTGTGGCGGACCGCT
ATCAGGACATAGCGTTGGCTACCCGTGATATTGCTGAAGAGCTTGGCGGCGAATGGGCTGACCGCTTCCT
CGTGCTTTACGGTATCGCCGCTCCCGATTCGCAGCGCATCGCCTTCTATCGCCTTCTTGACGAGTTCTTC
TAGTATGTAAGCCCTGTGCCTTCTAGTTGCCAGCCATCTGTTGTTTGCCCCTCCCCCGTGCCTTCCTTGA
CCCTGGAAGGTGCCACTCCCACTGTCCTTTCCTAATAAAATGAGGAAATTGCATCGCATTGTCTGAGTAG
GTGTCATTCTATTCTGGGGGGTGGGGTGGGGCAGGACAGCAAGGGGGAGGATTGGGAAGACAATAGCAGG
CATGCTGGGGATGCGGTGGGCTCTATGGTTAATTAACCAGTCAAGTCAGCTACTTGGCGAGATCGACTTG
TCTGGGTTTCGACTACGCTCAGAATTGCGTCAGTCAAGTTCGATCTGGTCCTTGCTATTGCACCCGTTCT
CCGATTACGAGTTTCATTTAAATCATGTGAGCAAAAGGCCAGCAAAAGGCCAGGAACCGTAAAAAGGCCG
CGTTGCTGGCGTTTTTCCATAGGCTCCGCCCCCCTGACGAGCATCACAAAAATCGACGCTCAAGTCAGAG
GTGGCGAAACCCGACAGGACTATAAAGATACCAGGCGTTTCCCCCTGGAAGCTCCCTCGTGCGCTCTCCT
GTTCCGACCCTGCCGCTTACCGGATACCTGTCCGCCTTTCTCCCTTCGGGAAGCGTGGCGCTTTCTCATA
GCTCACGCTGTAGGTATCTCAGTTCGGTGTAGGTCGTTCGCTCCAAGCTGGGCTGTGTGCACGAACCCCC
CGTTCAGCCCGACCGCTGCGCCTTATCCGGTAACTATCGTCTTGAGTCCAACCCGGTAAGACACGACTTA
TCGCCACTGGCAGCAGCCACTGGTAACAGGATTAGCAGAGCGAGGTATGTAGGCGGTGCTACAGAGTTCT
TGAAGTGGTGGCCTAACTACGGCTACACTAGAAGAACAGTATTTGGTATCTGCGCTCTGCTGAAGCCAGT
TACCTTCGGAAAAAGAGTTGGTAGCTCTTGATCCGGCAAACAAACCACCGCTGGTAGCGGTGGTTTTTTT
GTTTGCAAGCAGCAGATTACGCGCAGAAAAAAAGGATCTCAAGAAGATCCTTTGATCTTTTCTACGGGGT
CTGACGCTCAGTGGAACGAAAACTCACGTTAAGGGATTTTGGTCATGAGATTATCAAAAAGGATCTTCAC
CTAGATCCTTTTAAATTAAAAATGAAGTTTTAAATCAATCTAAAGTATATATGAGTAAACTTGGTCTGAC
AGTTACCAATGCTTAATCAGTGAGGCACCTATCTCAGCGATCTGTCTATTTCGTTCATCCATAGTTGCAT
TTAAATTTCCGAACTCTCCAAGGCCCTCGTCGGAAAATCTTCAAACCTTTCGTCCGATCCATCTTGCAGG
CTACCTCTCGAACGAACTATCGCAAGTCTCTTGGCCGGCCTTGCGCCTTGGCTATTGCTTGGCAGCGCCT
ATCGCCAGGTATTACTCCAATCCCGAATATCCGAGATCGGGATCACCCGAGAGAAGTTCAACCTACATCC
TCAATCCCGATCTATCCGAGATCCGAGGAATATCGAAATCGGGGCGCGCCTGGTGTACCGAGAACGATCC
TCTCAGTGCGAGTCTCGACGATCCATATCGTTGCTTGGCAGTCAGCCAGTCGGAATCCAGCTTGGGACCC
AGGAAGTCCAATCGTCAGATATTGTACTCAAGCCTGGTCACGGCAGCGTACCGATCTGTTTAAACCTAGA
TATTGATAGTCTGATCGGTCAACGTATAATCGAGTCCTAGCTTTTGCAAACATCTATCAAGAGACAGGAT
CAGCAGGAGGCTTTCGCATGAGTATTCAACATTTCCGTGTCGCCCTTATTCCCTTTTTTGCGGCATTTTG
CCTTCCTGTTTTTGCTCACCCAGAAACGCTGGTGAAAGTAAAAGATGCTGAAGATCAGTTGGGTGCGCGA
GTGGGTTACATCGAACTGGATCTCAACAGCGGTAAGATCCTTGAGAGTTTTCGCCCCGAAGAACGCTTTC
CAATGATGAGCACTTTTAAAGTTCTGCTATGTGGCGCGGTATTATCCCGTATTGACGCCGGGCAAGAGCA
ACTCGGTCGCCGCATACACTATTCTCAGAATGACTTGGTTGAGTATTCACCAGTCACAGAAAAGCATCTT
ACGGATGGCATGACAGTAAGAGAATTATGCAGTGCTGCCATAACCATGAGTGATAACACTGCGGCCAACT
TACTTCTGACAACGATTGGAGGACCGAAGGAGCTAACCGCTTTTTTGCACAACATGGGGGATCATGTAAC
TCGCCTTGATCGTTGGGAACCGGAGCTGAATGAAGCCATACCAAACGACGAGCGTGACACCACGATGCCT
GTAGCAATGGCAACAACCTTGCGTAAACTATTAACTGGCGAACTACTTACTCTAGCTTCCCGGCAACAGT
TGATAGACTGGATGGAGGCGGATAAAGTTGCAGGACCACTTCTGCGCTCGGCCCTTCCGGCTGGCTGGTT
TATTGCTGATAAATCTGGAGCCGGTGAGCGTGGGTCTCGCGGTATCATTGCAGCACTGGGGCCAGATGGT
AAGCCCTCCCGTATCGTAGTTATCTACACGACGGGGAGTCAGGCAACTATGGATGAACGAAATAGACAGA
TCGCTGAGATAGGTGCCTCACTGATTAAGCATTGGTAACCGATTCTAGGTGCATTGGCGCAGAAAAAAAT
GCCTGATGCGACGCTGCGCGTCTTATACTCCCACATATGCCAGATTCAGCAACGGATACGGCTTCCCCAA
CTTGCCCACTTCCATACGTGTCCTCCTTACCAGAAATTTATCCTTAAGATCCCGAATCGTTTAAACTCGA
CTCTGGCTCTATCGAATCTCCGTCGTTTCGAGCTTACGCGAACAGCCGTGGCGCTCATTTGCTCGTCGGG
CATCGAATCTCGTCAGCTATCGTCAGCTTACCTTTTTGGCAGCGATCGCGGCTCCCGACATCTTGGACCA
TTAGCTCCACAGGTATCTTCTTCCCTCTAGTGGTCATAACAGCAGCTTCAGCTACCTCTCAATTCAAAAA
ACCCCTCAAGACCCGTTTAGAGGCCCCAAGGGGTTATGCTATCAATCGTTGCGTTACACACACAAAAAAC
CAACACACATCCATCTTCGATGGATAGCGATTTTATTATCTAACTGCTGATCGAGTGTAGCCAGATCTAG
TAATCAATTACGGGGTCATTAGTTCATAGCCCATATATGGAGTTCCGCGTTACATAACTTACGGTAAATG
GCCCGCCTGGCTGACCGCCCAACGACCCCCGCCCATTGACGTCAATAATGACGTATGTTCCCATAGTAAC
GCCAATAGGGACTTTCCATTGACGTCAATGGGTGGAGTATTTACGGTAAACTGCCCACTTGGCAGTACAT
CAAGTGTATCATATGCCAAGTACGCCCCCTATTGACGTCAATGACGGTAAATGGCCCGCCTGGCATTATG
CCCAGTACATGACCTTATGGGACTTTCCTACTTGGCAGTACATCTACGTATTAGTCATCGCTATTACCAT
GCTGATGCGGTTTTGGCAGTACATCAATGGGCGTGGATAGCGGTTTGACTCACGGGGATTTCCAAGTCTC
CACCCCATTGACGTCAATGGGAGTTTGTTTTGGCACCAAAATCAACGGGACTTTCCAAAATGTCGTAACA
ACTCCGCCCCATTGACGCAAATGGGCGGTAGGCGTGTACGGTGGGAGGTCTATATAAGCAGAGCTGGTTT
AGTGAACCGTCAGATCGCCTGGAGACGCCATCCACGCTGTTTTGACCTCCATAGAAGACACCGGGACCGA
TCCAGCCTCCCCTCGAAGCTTACATGTGGTACCGAGCTCGGATCCTGAGAACTTCAGGGTGAGTCTATGG
GACCCTTGATGTTTTCTTTCCCCTTCTTTTCTATGGTTAAGTTCATGTCATAGGAAGGGGAGAAGTAACA
GGGTACACATATTGACCAAATCAGGGTAATTTTGCATTTGTAATTTTAAAAAATGCTTTCTTCTTTTAAT
ATACTTTTTTGTTTATCTTATTTCTAATACTTTCCCTAATCTCTTTCTTTCAGGGCAATAATGATACAAT
GTATCATGCCTCTTTGCACCATTCTAAAGAATAACAGTGATAATTTCTGGGTTAAGGCAATAGCAATATT
TCTGCATATAAATATTTCTGCATATAAATTGTAACTGATGTAAGAGGTTTCATATTGCTAATAGCAGCTA
CAATCCAGCTACCATTCTGCTTTTATTTTATGGTTGGGATAAGGCTGGATTATTCTGAGTCCAAGCTAGG
CCCTTTTGCTAATCATGTTCATACCTCTTATCTTCCTCCCACAGCTCCTGGGCAACGTGCTGGTCTGTGT
GCTGGCCCATCACTTTGGCAAAGGCGGCCGCC
